Addgene plasmid #38087: pFRT/TO/HIS/FLAG/HA-SART1
Depositing lab: Markus Landthaler. Depositing organization: Max-Delbrueck-Centrum fuer Molekulare Medizin (MDC). Publication: The mRNA-Bound Proteome and Its Global Occupancy Profile on Protein-Coding Transcripts. Baltz AG, Munschauer M, Schwanhausser B, Vasile A, Murakawa Y, Schueler M, Youngs N, Penfold-Brown D, Drew K, Milek M, Wyler E, Bonneau R, Selbach M, Dieterich C, Landthaler M. Mol Cell. 2012 Jun 8;46(5):674-90. 10.1016/j.molcel.2012.05.021 PubMed 22681889.
Backbone
  Vector backbone: pFRT/TO/HIS/FLAG/HA-DEST
  Backbone size w/o insert (bp): 5496
  Total vector size (bp): 7899
  Vector type: Mammalian Expression
  Selectable markers: Hygromycin
Growth in bacteria
  Bacterial resistance: Ampicillin, 100 μg/mL
  Growth temperature: 37°C
  Growth strain: DH5alpha
  Copy number: Unknown
Gene/Insert
  Gene/Insert name: SART1 squamous cell carcinoma antigen recognized by T cells (alt name: Ara1; HOMS1; Snu66; SART1259; SNRNP110)
  Species: H. sapiens (human)
  Insert size (bp): 2403
  GenBank ID: NM_005146.4
  Entrez Gene: SART1 (a.k.a. Ara1, HAF, HOMS1, SART1259, SNRNP110, Snu66)
  Tag / fusion protein: HIS/FLAG/HA (N terminal on backbone)
  Cloning method: Gateway Cloning
  Sequencing primers: 5′ CMV; 3′ BGH
Terms and licenses: Academic/Nonprofit Terms; Industry Terms: Not Available to Industry
How to cite: pFRT/TO/HIS/FLAG/HA-SART1 was a gift from Markus Landthaler (Addgene plasmid # 38087 ; http://n2t.net/addgene:38087 ; RRID:Addgene_38087)
