[The description below was written by a language model from this plasmid's Addgene catalogue record and pLannotate feature annotations shown in this document.]
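Description:
pFRT/TO/HIS/FLAG/HA-SART1 is a 7.9 kb mammalian expression plasmid made by Gateway recombination of the human SART1 coding sequence (about 2.4 kb) into the pFRT/TO/HIS/FLAG/HA-DEST destination backbone. It is propagated in E. coli through a high-copy ColE1/pUC-type origin with ampicillin selection (AmpR under its own bla promoter). The annotation also picks up a partial f1 origin and remnants of lac regulatory sequence in the backbone.

The expression cassette starts with the CMV enhancer and a CMV-derived promoter, followed by two short segments that match tet operator sequences. This arrangement is consistent with the "TO" in the name, in which a Tet repressor holds transcription off until tetracycline or doxycycline is added. Downstream lie the N-terminal His and FLAG tags; the HA tag is listed in the catalogue entry but was not called by the annotation. The attB1 site, the SART1 open reading frame, attB2 and a bGH polyadenylation signal follow in turn. V5 tag sequences and a further attB2 match are annotated after the insert, but the record lists only N-terminal tags and does not indicate whether these are in frame. SART1 encodes a component of the U4/U6-U5 tri-snRNP of the spliceosome.

An FRT site sits directly upstream of a hygromycin resistance gene that has no complete promoter of its own in the plasmid and ends with an SV40 poly(A) signal. This design allows FLP-mediated integration at a genomic FRT site in a suitable host cell line, where hygromycin resistance is typically activated on integration and used to select stable lines. The associated publication concerns the mRNA-bound proteome, so the construct fits inducible expression of tagged SART1 for affinity purification and RNA-binding studies.
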