Features (pLannotate 1.2.2; 29 found; start..end, strand, type, name):
     67..108     +  CDS            V5 tag: epitope tag from simian virus 5
    152..376     +  polyA_signal   bGH poly(A) signal: bovine growth hormone polyadenylation signal
    380..401     +  promoter       SV40 promoter (fragment): SV40 enhancer and early promoter
    422..655     +  rep_origin     f1 ori (fragment) (sequence partly withheld): f1 bacteriophage origin of replication; arrow indicates direction of (+) strand synthesis
    660..707     +  protein_bind   FRT: FLP-mediated recombination occurs in the 8-bp core sequence TCTAGAAA (Turan and Bode, 2011). FLP recombinase from the Saccharomyces cerevisiae 2μ plasmid
    715..1737    +  CDS            HygR: hygromycin B phosphotransferase confers resistance to hygromycin
   1747..1872    +  CDS            ble (fragment): BLE_KLEPN - Experimental evidence at protein level: Swiss-Prot protein existence level 1. Binding protein with a strong affinity to the bleomycin family of antibiotics. Binds to CL990; an antimitotic-antibiotic compound. From Klebsiella pneumoniae.
   1867..1988    +  polyA_signal   SV40 poly(A) signal: SV40 polyadenylation signal
   2061..2077    -  protein_bind   lac operator: The lac repressor binds to the lac operator to inhibit transcription in E. coli. This inhibition can be relieved by adding lactose or isopropyl-β-D-thiogalactopyranoside (IPTG). lac repressor encoded by lacI
   2085..2115    -  promoter       lac promoter: promoter for the E. coli lac operon
   2130..2151    -  protein_bind   CAP binding site: CAP binding activates transcription in the presence of cAMP. E. coli catabolite activator protein
   2164..2256    -  CDS            lacI (fragment): lac repressor; lacI; The lac repressor binds to the lac operator to inhibit transcription in E. coli. This inhibition can be relieved by adding lactose or isopropyl-β-D-thiogalactopyranoside (IPTG).
   2439..3027    -  rep_origin     ori: high-copy-number ColE1/pMB1/pBR322/pUC origin of replication
   3198..4058    -  CDS            AmpR: β-lactamase; bla; confers resistance to ampicillin, carbenicillin, and related antibiotics
   4059..4163    -  promoter       AmpR promoter: bla
   4222..4274    -  misc_feature   bom (fragment): basis of mobility region from pBR322
   4429..4808    +  enhancer       CMV enhancer: human cytomegalovirus immediate early enhancer
   4881..4898    -  promoter       CMV promoter (fragment): human cytomegalovirus (CMV) immediate early promoter
   4961..5012    +  promoter       CMVd2 promoter: truncated human cytomegalovirus (CMV) immediate early promoter that yields moderately reduced expression relative to the full-length promoter
   5014..5033    +  promoter       PLtetO-1 promoter (fragment): modified phage lambda PL promoter with tet operator sites (Lutz and Bujard, 1997)
   5035..5054    +  promoter       PLtetO-1 promoter (fragment): modified phage lambda PL promoter with tet operator sites (Lutz and Bujard, 1997)
   5062..5095    +  promoter       TRE3GV promoter (fragment): 3rd-generation Tet-responsive promoter that can be activated by binding of Tet-On® 3G, optimized for retroviral and lentiviral vectors
   5187..5210    +  CDS            9xHis (fragment): 9xHis affinity tag
   5217..5237    +  CDS            FLAG (fragment): FLAG® epitope tag, followed by an enterokinase cleavage site
   5280..5304    +  protein_bind   attB1: mutant version of attB; recombination site for the Gateway® BP reaction BP Clonase™
   5310..7709    +  CDS            SART1: SNUT1_HUMAN - Experimental evidence at protein level: Swiss-Prot protein existence level 1. Plays a role in mRNA splicing as a component of the U4/U6-U5 tri-snRNP, one of the building blocks of the spliceosome. May also bind to DNA. From Homo sapiens (Human).
   7714..7738    -  protein_bind   attB2: mutant version of attB; recombination site for the Gateway® BP reaction BP Clonase™
   7791..7832    +  CDS            V5 tag: epitope tag from simian virus 5
   7889..14      -  protein_bind   attB2 (across the origin): mutant version of attB; recombination site for the Gateway® BP reaction BP Clonase™
>Addgene plasmid #38087 | pFRT/TO/HIS/FLAG/HA-SART1 | depositor full sequence | sequence record 47971 | pFRT/TO/HIS/FLAG/HA-SART1 sequence 7899 bps
TTGTACAAAGTGGTTGATATCCAGCACAGTGGCGGCCGCTCAAGTCTAGAGGGCCCGCGGTTCGAAGGTA
AGCCTATCCCTAACCCTCTCCTCGGTCTCGATTCTACGCTCGAGTCTAGAGGGCCCGTTTAAACCCGCTG
ATCAGCCTCGACTGTGCCTTCTAGTTGCCAGCCATCTGTTGTTTGCCCCTCCCCCGTGCCTTCCTTGACC
CTGGAAGGTGCCACTCCCACTGTCCTTTCCTAATAAAATGAGGAAATTGCATCGCATTGTCTGAGTAGGT
GTCATTCTATTCTGGGGGGTGGGGTGGGGCAGGACAGCAAGGGGGAGGATTGGGAAGACAATAGCAGGCA
TGCTGGGGATGCGGTGGGCTCTATGGCTTCTGAGGCGGAAAGAACCAGCTGGGGCTCTAGGGGGTATCCC
C
[124 nt withheld, positions 422-545]
C
[91 nt withheld, positions 547-637]
AGGGTGATGGTTCACGTACCTAGAAGTTCCTATTCCGAAGTTCCTATTCTCTAGAAAGTATAGGAACTTC
CTTGGCCAAAAAGCCTGAACTCACCGCGACGTCTGTCGAGAAGTTTCTGATCGAAAAGTTCGACAGCGTC
TCCGACCTGATGCAGCTCTCGGAGGGCGAAGAATCTCGTGCTTTCAGCTTCGATGTAGGAGGGCGTGGAT
ATGTCCTGCGGGTAAATAGCTGCGCCGATGGTTTCTACAAAGATCGTTATGTTTATCGGCACTTTGCATC
GGCCGCGCTCCCGATTCCGGAAGTGCTTGACATTGGGGAGTTCAGCGAGAGCCTGACCTATTGCATCTCC
CGCCGTGCACAGGGTGTCACGTTGCAAGACCTGCCTGAAACCGAACTGCCCGCTGTTCTGCAGCCGGTCG
CGGAGGCCATGGATGCGATCGCTGCGGCCGATCTTAGCCAGACGAGCGGGTTCGGCCCATTCGGACCGCA
AGGAATCGGTCAATACACTACATGGCGTGATTTCATATGCGCGATTGCTGATCCCCATGTGTATCACTGG
CAAACTGTGATGGACGACACCGTCAGTGCGTCCGTCGCGCAGGCTCTCGATGAGCTGATGCTTTGGGCCG
AGGACTGCCCCGAAGTCCGGCACCTCGTGCACGCGGATTTCGGCTCCAACAATGTCCTGACGGACAATGG
CCGCATAACAGCGGTCATTGACTGGAGCGAGGCGATGTTCGGGGATTCCCAATACGAGGTCGCCAACATC
TTCTTCTGGAGGCCGTGGTTGGCTTGTATGGAGCAGCAGACGCGCTACTTCGAGCGGAGGCATCCGGAGC
TTGCAGGATCGCCGCGGCTCCGGGCGTATATGCTCCGCATTGGTCTTGACCAACTCTATCAGAGCTTGGT
TGACGGCAATTTCGATGATGCAGCTTGGGCGCAGGGTCGATGCGACGCAATCGTCCGATCCGGAGCCGGG
ACTGTCGGGCGTACACAAATCGCCCGCAGAAGCGCGGCCGTCTGGACCGATGGCTGTGTAGAAGTACTCG
CCGATAGTGGAAACCGACGCCCCAGCACTCGTCCGAGGGCAAAGGAATAGCACGTACTACGAGATTTCGA
TTCCACCGCCGCCTTCTATGAAAGGTTGGGCTTCGGAATCGTTTTCCGGGACGCCGGCTGGATGATCCTC
CAGCGCGGGGATCTCATGCTGGAGTTCTTCGCCCACCCCAACTTGTTTATTGCAGCTTATAATGGTTACA
AATAAAGCAATAGCATCACAAATTTCACAAATAAAGCATTTTTTTCACTGCATTCTAGTTGTGGTTTGTC
CAAACTCATCAATGTATCTTATCATGTCTGTATACCGTCGACCTCTAGCTAGAGCTTGGCGTAATCATGG
TCATAGCTGTTTCCTGTGTGAAATTGTTATCCGCTCACAATTCCACACAACATACGAGCCGGAAGCATAA
AGTGTAAAGCCTGGGGTGCCTAATGAGTGAGCTAACTCACATTAATTGCGTTGCGCTCACTGCCCGCTTT
CCAGTCGGGAAACCTGTCGTGCCAGCTGCATTAATGAATCGGCCAACGCGCGGGGAGAGGCGGTTTGCGT
ATTGGGCGCTCTTCCGCTTCCTCGCTCACTGACTCGCTGCGCTCGGTCGTTCGGCTGCGGCGAGCGGTAT
CAGCTCACTCAAAGGCGGTAATACGGTTATCCACAGAATCAGGGGATAACGCAGGAAAGAACATGTGAGC
AAAAGGCCAGCAAAAGGCCAGGAACCGTAAAAAGGCCGCGTTGCTGGCGTTTTTCCATAGGCTCCGCCCC
CCTGACGAGCATCACAAAAATCGACGCTCAAGTCAGAGGTGGCGAAACCCGACAGGACTATAAAGATACC
AGGCGTTTCCCCCTGGAAGCTCCCTCGTGCGCTCTCCTGTTCCGACCCTGCCGCTTACCGGATACCTGTC
CGCCTTTCTCCCTTCGGGAAGCGTGGCGCTTTCTCATAGCTCACGCTGTAGGTATCTCAGTTCGGTGTAG
GTCGTTCGCTCCAAGCTGGGCTGTGTGCACGAACCCCCCGTTCAGCCCGACCGCTGCGCCTTATCCGGTA
ACTATCGTCTTGAGTCCAACCCGGTAAGACACGACTTATCGCCACTGGCAGCAGCCACTGGTAACAGGAT
TAGCAGAGCGAGGTATGTAGGCGGTGCTACAGAGTTCTTGAAGTGGTGGCCTAACTACGGCTACACTAGA
AGGACAGTATTTGGTATCTGCGCTCTGCTGAAGCCAGTTACCTTCGGAAAAAGAGTTGGTAGCTCTTGAT
CCGGCAAACAAACCACCGCTGGTAGCGGTGGTTTTTTTGTTTGCAAGCAGCAGATTACGCGCAGAAAAAA
AGGATCTCAAGAAGATCCTTTGATCTTTTCTACGGGGTCTGACGCTCAGTGGAACGAAAACTCACGTTAA
GGGATTTTGGTCATGAGATTATCAAAAAGGATCTTCACCTAGATCCTTTTAAATTAAAAATGAAGTTTTA
AATCAATCTAAAGTATATATGAGTAAACTTGGTCTGACAGTTACCAATGCTTAATCAGTGAGGCACCTAT
CTCAGCGATCTGTCTATTTCGTTCATCCATAGTTGCCTGACTCCCCGTCGTGTAGATAACTACGATACGG
GAGGGCTTACCATCTGGCCCCAGTGCTGCAATGATACCGCGAGACCCACGCTCACCGGCTCCAGATTTAT
CAGCAATAAACCAGCCAGCCGGAAGGGCCGAGCGCAGAAGTGGTCCTGCAACTTTATCCGCCTCCATCCA
GTCTATTAATTGTTGCCGGGAAGCTAGAGTAAGTAGTTCGCCAGTTAATAGTTTGCGCAACGTTGTTGCC
ATTGCTACAGGCATCGTGGTGTCACGCTCGTCGTTTGGTATGGCTTCATTCAGCTCCGGTTCCCAACGAT
CAAGGCGAGTTACATGATCCCCCATGTTGTGCAAAAAAGCGGTTAGCTCCTTCGGTCCTCCGATCGTTGT
CAGAAGTAAGTTGGCCGCAGTGTTATCACTCATGGTTATGGCAGCACTGCATAATTCTCTTACTGTCATG
CCATCCGTAAGATGCTTTTCTGTGACTGGTGAGTACTCAACCAAGTCATTCTGAGAATAGTGTATGCGGC
GACCGAGTTGCTCTTGCCCGGCGTCAATACGGGATAATACCGCGCCACATAGCAGAACTTTAAAAGTGCT
CATCATTGGAAAACGTTCTTCGGGGCGAAAACTCTCAAGGATCTTACCGCTGTTGAGATCCAGTTCGATG
TAACCCACTCGTGCACCCAACTGATCTTCAGCATCTTTTACTTTCACCAGCGTTTCTGGGTGAGCAAAAA
CAGGAAGGCAAAATGCCGCAAAAAAGGGAATAAGGGCGACACGGAAATGTTGAATACTCATACTCTTCCT
TTTTCAATATTATTGAAGCATTTATCAGGGTTATTGTCTCATGAGCGGATACATATTTGAATGTATTTAG
AAAAATAAACAAATAGGGGTTCCGCGCACATTTCCCCGAAAAGTGCCACCTGACGTCGACGGATCGGGAG
ATCTCCCGATCCCCTATGGTGCACTCTCAGTACAATCTGCTCTGATGCCGCATAGTTAAGCCAGTATCTG
CTCCCTGCTTGTGTGTTGGAGGTCGCTGAGTAGTGCGCGAGCAAAATTTAAGCTACAACAAGGCAAGGCT
TGACCGACAATTGCATGAAGAATCTGCTTAGGGTTAGGCGTTTTGCGCTGCTTCGCGATGTACGGGCCAG
ATATACGCGTTGACATTGATTATTGACTAGTTATTAATAGTAATCAATTACGGGGTCATTAGTTCATAGC
CCATATATGGAGTTCCGCGTTACATAACTTACGGTAAATGGCCCGCCTGGCTGACCGCCCAACGACCCCC
GCCCATTGACGTCAATAATGACGTATGTTCCCATAGTAACGCCAATAGGGACTTTCCATTGACGTCAATG
GGTGGAGTATTTACGGTAAACTGCCCACTTGGCAGTACATCAAGTGTATCATATGCCAAGTACGCCCCCT
ATTGACGTCAATGACGGTAAATGGCCCGCCTGGCATTATGCCCAGTACATGACCTTATGGGACTTTCCTA
CTTGGCAGTACATCTACGTATTAGTCATCGCTATTACCATGGTGATGCGGTTTTGGCAGTACATCAATGG
GCGTGGATAGCGGTTTGACTCACGGGGATTTCCAAGTCTCCACCCCATTGACGTCAATGGGAGTTTGTTT
TGGAACCAAAATCAACGGGACTTTCCAAAATGTCGTAACAACTCCGCCCCATTGACGCAAATGGGCGGTA
GGCGTGTACGGTGGGAGGTCTATATAAGCAGAGCTCTCCCTATCAGTGATAGAGATCTCCCTATCAGTGA
TAGAGATCGTCGACGAGCTCGTTTAGTGAACCGTCAGATCGCCTGGAGACGCCATCCACGCTGTTTTGAC
CTCCATAGAAGACACCGGGACCGATCCAGCCTCCGGACTCTAGCGTTTAAACTTAAGCTTGGTACCATGC
ACCACCACCACCACCACCACCACATGGACTACAAGGACGACGATGACAAGTACCCTTATGACGTGCCCGA
TTACGCTTTGAACCAGATATCAACAAGTTTGTACAAAAAAGCAGGCTCCACCATGGGGTCGTCCAAGAAG
CATCGCGGAGAGAAGGAGGCGGCCGGGACGACGGCGGCGGCCGGCACCGGGGGTGCCACCGAGCAGCCGC
CGCGGCACCGGGAACACAAAAAACACAAGCACCGGAGTGGCGGCAGTGGCGGTAGCGGTGGCGAACGACG
GAAGCGGAGCCGGGAACGTGGGGGCGAGCGCGGGAGCGGGCGGCGCGGGGCCGAAGCTGAGGCCCGGAGC
AGCACGCACGGGCGGGAGCGCAGCCAGGCAGAGCCCTCCGAGCGGCGCGTGAAGCGGGAGAAGCGCGATG
ACGGCTACGAGGCCGCTGCCAGCTCCAAAACTAGCTCAGGCGATGCCTCCTCACTCAGCATCGAGGAGAC
TAACAAACTCCGGGCAAAGTTGGGGCTGAAACCCTTGGAGGTTAATGCCATCAAGAAGGAGGCGGGCACC
AAGGAGGAGCCCGTGACAGCTGATGTCATCAACCCTATGGCCTTGCGACAGCGAGAGGAGCTGCGGGAGA
AGCTGGCGGCTGCCAAGGAGAAGCGCCTGCTGAACCAAAAGCTGGGGAAGATAAAGACCCTAGGAGAGGA
TGACCCCTGGCTGGACGACACTGCAGCCTGGATCGAGAGGAGCCGGCAGCTGCAGAAGGAGAAGGACCTG
GCAGAGAAGAGGGCCAAGTTACTGGAGGAGATGGACCAAGAGTTTGGTGTCAGCACTCTGGTGGAGGAGG
AGTTCGGGCAGAGGCGGCAGGACCTGTACAGTGCCCGGGACCTGCAGGGCCTCACCGTGGAGCATGCCAT
TGATTCCTTCCGAGAAGGGGAGACAATGATTCTTACCCTCAAGGACAAAGGCGTGCTGCAGGAGGAGGAG
GACGTGCTGGTGAACGTGAACCTGGTGGATAAGGAGCGGGCAGAGAAAAATGTGGAGCTGCGGAAGAAGA
AGCCTGACTACCTGCCCTATGCCGAGGACGAGAGCGTGGACGACCTGGCGCAGCAAAAACCTCGCTCTAT
CCTGTCCAAGTATGACGAAGAGCTTGAAGGGGAGCGGCCACATTCCTTCCGCTTGGAGCAGGGCGGCACG
GCTGATGGCCTGCGGGAGCGGGAGCTGGAGGAGATCCGGGCCAAGCTGCGGCTGCAGGCTCAGTCCCTGA
GCACAGTGGGGCCCCGGCTGGCCTCCGAATACCTCACGCCTGAGGAGATGGTGACCTTTAAAAAGACCAA
GCGGAGGGTGAAGAAAATCCGCAAGAAGGAGAAGGAGGTAGTAGTGCGGGCAGATGACTTGCTGCCTCTC
GGGGACCAGACTCAGGATGGGGACTTTGGTTCCAGACTGCGGGGACGGGGTCGCCGCCGAGTGTCCGAAG
TGGAGGAGGAGAAGGAGCCTGTGCCTCAGCCCCTGCCGTCGGACGACACCCGAGTGGAGAACATGGACAT
CAGTGATGAGGAGGAAGGTGGAGCTCCACCGCCGGGGTCCCCGCAGGTGCTGGAGGAGGACGAGGCGGAG
CTGGAGCTGCAGAAGCAGCTGGAGAAGGGACGCCGGCTGCGACAGTTACAGCAGCTACAGCAGCTGCGAG
ACAGTGGCGAGAAGGTGGTGGAGATTGTGAAGAAGCTGGAGTCTCGCCAGCGGGGCTGGGAGGAGGATGA
GGATCCCGAGCGGAAGGGGGCCATCGTGTTCAACGCCACGTCCGAGTTCTGCCGCACCTTGGGGGAGATC
CCCACCTACGGGCTGGCTGGCAATCGCGAGGAGCAGGAGGAGCTCATGGACTTTGAACGGGATGAGGAGC
GCTCAGCCAACGGTGGCTCCGAATCTGACGGGGAGGAGAACATCGGCTGGAGCACGGTGAACCTGGACGA
GGAGAAGCAGCAGCAGGATTTCTCTGCTTCCTCCACCACCATCCTGGACGAGGAACCGATCGTGAATAGG
GGGCTGGCAGCTGCCCTGCTCCTGTGTCAGAACAAAGGGCTGCTGGAGACCACAGTGCAGAAGGTGGCCC
GGGTGAAGGCCCCCAACAAGTCGCTGCCCTCAGCCGTGTACTGCATCGAGGATAAGATGGCCATCGATGA
CAAGTACAGCCGGAGGGAGGAATACCGAGGCTTCACACAGGACTTCAAGGAGAAGGACGGCTACAAACCC
GACGTTAAGATCGAATACGTGGATGAGACGGGCCGGAAACTCACACCCAAGGAGGCTTTCCGGCAGCTGT
CGCACCGCTTCCATGGCAAGGGCTCAGGCAAGATGAAGACAGAGCGGCGGATGAAGAAGCTGGACGAGGA
GGCGCTCCTGAAGAAGATGAGCTCCAGCGACACGCCCCTGGGCACCGTGGCCCTGCTCCAGGAGAAGCAG
AAGGCTCAGAAGACCCCCTACATCGTGCTCAGCGGCAGCGGCAAGAGCATGAACGCGAACACCATCACCA
AGTAGGACCCAGCTTTCTTGTACAAAGTGGTTGATATCCAGCACAGTGGCGGCCGCTCAAGTCTAGAGGG
CCCGCGGTTCGAAGGTAAGCCTATCCCTAACCCTCTCCTCGGTCTCGATTCTACGCGTACCTGATCCGCG
GCCGCATAGATAACTGATCCAGTGTGCCTCGAGATATCTAGACCCAGCTTTC
