>Addgene plasmid #38087 | pFRT/TO/HIS/FLAG/HA-SART1 | addgene partial sequence | sequence record 53469 | CMV-F 5'-CGCAAATGGGCGGTAGGCGTG-3'
CCTATCAGTGATAGAGATCTCCCTATCAGTGATAGAGATCGTCGACGAGCTCGTTTAGTGAACCGTCAGA
TCGCCTGGAGACGCCATCCACGCTGTTTTGACCTCCATAGAAGACACCGGGACCGATCCAGCCTCCGGAC
TCTAGCGTTTAAACTTAAGCTTGGTACCATGCACCACCACCACCACCACCACCACATGGACTACAAGGAC
GACGATGACAAGTACCCTTATGACGTGCCCGATTACGCTTTGAACCAGATATCAACAAGTTTGTACAAAA
AAGCAGGCTCCACCATGGGGTCGTCCAAGAAGCATCGCGGAGAGAAGGAGGCGGCCGGGACGACGGCGGC
GGCCGGCACCGGGGGTGCCACCGAGCAGCCGCCGCGGCACCGGGAACACAAAAAACACAAGCACCGGAGT
GGCGGCAGTGGCGGTAGCGGTGGCGAACGACGGAAGCGGAGCCGGGAACGTGGGGGCGAGCGCGGGAGCG
GGCGGCGCGGGGCCGAAGCTGAGGCCCGGAGCAGCACGCACGGGCGGGAGCGCAGCCAGGCAGAGCCCTC
CGAGCGGCGCGTGAAGCGGGAGAAGCGCGATGACGGCTACGAGGCCGCTGCCAGCTCCAAAACTAGCTCA
GGCGATGCCTCCTCACTCAGCATCGAGGAGACTAACAAACTCCGGGCAAAGTTGGGGCTGAAACCCTTGG
AGGTTAATGCCATCAAGAAGGAGGCGGGCACCAAGGAGGAGCCCGTGACAGCTGATGTCATCAACCCTAT
GGCCTTGCGACAGCGAGAGGAGCTGCGGGAGAAGCTGGCAGCTGCCAAGGAGAAGCGCCTGCTGAACCAA
AAGCTGGGGAAGATAAA
